>Addgene plasmid #233416 | XZ034 CMV-TO-CCL20 | addgene full sequence | sequence record 466396 | Addgene NGS Result
TCACCCT
[91 nt withheld, positions 8-98]
G
[124 nt withheld, positions 100-223]
GGGGATACCCCCTAGAGCCCCAGCTGGTTCTTTCCGCCTCAGAAGCCATAGAGCCCACCGCATCCCCAGA
ACATCGATAGATCTCCATAGAGCCCACCGCATCCCCAGCATGCCTGCTATTGTCTTCCCAATCCTCCCCC
TTGCTGTCCTGCCCCACCCCACCCCCCAGAATAGAATGACACCTACTCAGACAATGCGATGCAATTTCCT
CATTTTATTAGGAAAGGACAGTGGGAGTGGCACCTTCCAGGGTCAAGGAAGGCACGGGGGAGGGGCAAAC
AACAGATGGCTGGCAACTAGAAGGCACAGTCGAGGCTGATCAGCGGGTTTAAACTCAATGATGATTATGA
TGATGGTCGACGGCGCTATTCAGATCCTCTTCTGAGATGAGTTTTTGTTCGGGCCCTCCTCGAGCGGCTT
ACATGTTCTTGACTTTTTTACTGAGGAGACGCACAATATATTTCACCCAAGTCTGTTTTGGATTTGCGCA
CACAGACAACTTTTTCTTTGTGTGAAAGATGATAGCATTGATGTCACAGCCTTCATTGGCCAGCTGCCGT
GTGAAGCCCACAATAAATTTAGGATGAAGAATACGGTCTGTGTATCCAAGACAGCAGTCAAAGTTGCTTG
CTGCTTCTGATTCGCCGCAGAGGTGGAGTAGCAGCACTGACATCAAAGCAGCCAGGAGCAAACTCTTGGT
ACAGCACATGGTGGCGAAGCTTAAGTTTAAACGCTAGAGTCCGGAGGCTGGATCGGTCCCGGTGTCTTCT
ATGGAGGTCAAAACAGCGTGGATGGCGTCTCCAGGCGATCTGACGGTTCACTAAACGAGCTCGTCGACGA
TCTCTATCACTGATAGGGAGATCTCTATCACTGATAGGGAGAGCTCTGCTTATATAGACCTCCCACCGTA
CACGCCTACCGCCCATTTGCGTCAATGGGGCGGAGTTGTTACGACATTTTGGAAAGTCCCGTTGATTTTG
GTGCCAAAACAAACTCCCATTGACGTCAATGGGGTGGAGACTTGGAAATCCCCGTGAGTCAAACCGCTAT
CCACGCCCATTGATGTACTGCCAAAACCGCATCACCATGGTAATAGCGATGACTAATACGTAGATGTACT
GCCAAGTAGGAAAGTCCCATAAGGTCATGTACTGGGCATAATGCCAGGCGGGCCATTTACCGTCATTGAC
GTCAATAGGGGGCGTACTTGGCATATGATACACTTGATGTACTGCCAAGTGGGCAGTTTACCGTAAATAC
TCCACCCATTGACGTCAATGGAAAGTCCCTATTGGCGTTACTATGGGAACATACGTCATTATTGACGTCA
ATGGGCGGGGGTCGTTGGGCGGTCAGCCAGGCGGGCCATTTACCGTAAGTTATGTAACGCGGAACTCCAT
ATATGGGCTATGAACTAATGACCCCGTAATTGATTACTATTAATAACTAGTCAATAATCAATGTCAACGC
GTATATCTGGCCCGTACGAAGCAGCGCAAAACGCCTAACCCTAAGCAGATTCTTCATGCAATTGTCGGTC
AAGCCTTGCCTTGTTGTAGCTTAAATTTTGCTCGCGCACTACTCAGCGACCTCCAACACACAAGCAGGGA
GCAGATACTGGCTTAACTATGCGGCATCAGAGCAGATTGTACTGAGAGTGCACCATAGGGGATCGGGAGA
TCTCCCGATCCGTCGACGTCAGGTGGCACTTTTCGGGGAAATGTGCGCGGAACCCCTATTTGTTTATTTT
TCTAAATACATTCAAATATGTATCCGCTCATGAGACAATAACCCTGATAAATGCTTCAATAATATTGAAA
AAGGAAGAGTATGAGTATTCAACATTTCCGTGTCGCCCTTATTCCCTTTTTTGCGGCATTTTGCCTTCCT
GTTTTTGCTCACCCAGAAACGCTGGTGAAAGTAAAAGATGCTGAAGATCAGTTGGGTGCACGAGTGGGTT
ACATCGAACTGGATCTCAACAGCGGTAAGATCCTTGAGAGTTTTCGCCCCGAAGAACGTTTTCCAATGAT
GAGCACTTTTAAAGTTCTGCTATGTGGCGCGGTATTATCCCGTATTGACGCCGGGCAAGAGCAACTCGGT
CGCCGCATACACTATTCTCAGAATGACTTGGTTGAGTACTCACCAGTCACAGAAAAGCATCTTACGGATG
GCATGACAGTAAGAGAATTATGCAGTGCTGCCATAACCATGAGTGATAACACTGCGGCCAACTTACTTCT
GACAACGATCGGAGGACCGAAGGAGCTAACCGCTTTTTTGCACAACATGGGGGATCATGTAACTCGCCTT
GATCGTTGGGAACCGGAGCTGAATGAAGCCATACCAAACGACGAGCGTGACACCACGATGCCTGTAGCAA
TGGCAACAACGTTGCGCAAACTATTAACTGGCGAACTACTTACTCTAGCTTCCCGGCAACAATTAATAGA
CTGGATGGAGGCGGATAAAGTTGCAGGACCACTTCTGCGCTCGGCCCTTCCGGCTGGCTGGTTTATTGCT
GATAAATCTGGAGCCGGTGAGCGTGGGTCTCGCGGTATCATTGCAGCACTGGGGCCAGATGGTAAGCCCT
CCCGTATCGTAGTTATCTACACGACGGGGAGTCAGGCAACTATGGATGAACGAAATAGACAGATCGCTGA
GATAGGTGCCTCACTGATTAAGCATTGGTAACTGTCAGACCAAGTTTACTCATATATACTTTAGATTGAT
TTAAAACTTCATTTTTAATTTAAAAGGATCTAGGTGAAGATCCTTTTTGATAATCTCATGACCAAAATCC
CTTAACGTGAGTTTTCGTTCCACTGAGCGTCAGACCCCGTAGAAAAGATCAAAGGATCTTCTTGAGATCC
TTTTTTTCTGCGCGTAATCTGCTGCTTGCAAACAAAAAAACCACCGCTACCAGCGGTGGTTTGTTTGCCG
GATCAAGAGCTACCAACTCTTTTTCCGAAGGTAACTGGCTTCAGCAGAGCGCAGATACCAAATACTGTTC
TTCTAGTGTAGCCGTAGTTAGGCCACCACTTCAAGAACTCTGTAGCACCGCCTACATACCTCGCTCTGCT
AATCCTGTTACCAGTGGCTGCTGCCAGTGGCGATAAGTCGTGTCTTACCGGGTTGGACTCAAGACGATAG
TTACCGGATAAGGCGCAGCGGTCGGGCTGAACGGGGGGTTCGTGCACACAGCCCAGCTTGGAGCGAACGA
CCTACACCGAACTGAGATACCTACAGCGTGAGCTATGAGAAAGCGCCACGCTTCCCGAAGGGAGAAAGGC
GGACAGGTATCCGGTAAGCGGCAGGGTCGGAACAGGAGAGCGCACGAGGGAGCTTCCAGGGGGAAACGCC
TGGTATCTTTATAGTCCTGTCGGGTTTCGCCACCTCTGACTTGAGCGTCGATTTTTGTGATGCTCGTCAG
GGGGGCGGAGCCTATGGAAAAACGCCAGCAACGCGGCCTTTTTACGGTTCCTGGCCTTTTGCTGGCCTTT
TGCTCACATGTTCTTTCCTGCGTTATCCCCTGATTCTGTGGATAACCGTATTACCGCCTTTGAGTGAGCT
GATACCGCTCGCCGCAGCCGAACGACCGAGCGCAGCGAGTCAGTGAGCGAGGAAGCGGAAGAGCGCCCAA
TACGCAAACCGCCTCTCCCCGCGCGTTGGCCGATTCATTAATGCAGCTGGCACGACAGGTTTCCCGACTG
GAAAGCGGGCAGTGAGCGCAACGCAATTAATGTGAGTTAGCTCACTCATTAGGCACCCCAGGCTTTACAC
TTTATGCTTCCGGCTCGTATGTTGTGTGGAATTGTGAGCGGATAACAATTTCACACAGGAAACAGCTATG
ACCATGATTACGCCAAGCTCTAGCTAGAGGTCGACGGTATACAGACATGATAAGATACATTGATGAGTTT
GGACAAACCACAACTAGAATGCAGTGAAAAAAATGCTTTATTTGTGAAATTTGTGATGCTATTGCTTTAT
TTGTAACCATTATAAGCTGCAATAAACAAGTTGGGGTGGGCGAAGAACTCCAGCATGAGATCCCCGCGCT
GGAGGATCATCCAGCCGGCGTCCCGGAAAACGATTCCGAAGCCCAACCTTTCATAGAAGGCGGCGGTGGA
ATCGAAATCTCGTAGTACGTGCTATTCCTTTGCCCTCGGACGAGTGCTGGGGCGTCGGTTTCCACTATCG
GCGAGTACTTCTACACAGCCATCGGTCCAGACGGCCGCGCTTCTGCGGGCGATTTGTGTACGCCCGACAG
TCCCGGCTCCGGATCGGACGATTGCGTCGCATCGACCCTGCGCCCAAGCTGCATCATCGAAATTGCCGTC
AACCAAGCTCTGATAGAGTTGGTCAAGACCAATGCGGAGCATATACGCCCGGAGCCGCGGCGATCCTGCA
AGCTCCGGATGCCTCCGCTCGAAGTAGCGCGTCTGCTGCTCCATACAAGCCAACCACGGCCTCCAGAAGA
AGATGTTGGCGACCTCGTATTGGGAATCCCCGAACATCGCCTCGCTCCAGTCAATGACCGCTGTTATGCG
GCCATTGTCCGTCAGGACATTGTTGGAGCCGAAATCCGCGTGCACGAGGTGCCGGACTTCGGGGCAGTCC
TCGGCCCAAAGCATCAGCTCATCGAGAGCCTGCGCGACGGACGCACTGACGGTGTCGTCCATCACAGTTT
GCCAGTGATACACATGGGGATCAGCAATCGCGCATATGAAATCACGCCATGTAGTGTATTGACCGATTCC
TTGCGGTCCGAATGGGCCGAACCCGCTCGTCTGGCTAAGATCGGCCGCAGCGATCGCATCCATGGCCTCC
GCGACCGGCTGCAGAACAGCGGGCAGTTCGGTTTCAGGCAGGTCTTGCAACGTGACACCCTGTGCACGGC
GGGAGATGCAATAGGTCAGGCTCTCGCTGAATTCCCCAATGTCAAGCACTTCCGGAATCGGGAGCGCGGC
CGATGCAAAGTGCCGATAAACATAACGATCTTTGTAGAAACCATCGGCGCAGCTATTTACCCGCAGGACA
TATCCACGCCCTCCTACATCGAAGCTGAAAGCACGAGATTCTTCGCCCTCCGAGAGCTGCATCAGGTCGG
AGACGCTGTCGAACTTTTCGATCAGAAACTTCTCGACAGACGTCGCGGTGAGTTCAGGCTTTTTGGCCAA
GGAAGTTCCTATACTTTCTAGAGAATAGGAACTTCGGAATAGGAACTTCTAGGTACGTGAACCA
Features (pLannotate 1.2.2; 22 found; start..end, strand, type, name):
    244..265     -  promoter       SV40 promoter (fragment): SV40 enhancer and early promoter
    269..292     -  polyA_signal   bGH poly(A) signal (fragment): bovine growth hormone polyadenylation signal
    308..532     -  polyA_signal   bGH poly(A) signal: bovine growth hormone polyadenylation signal
    645..932     -  CDS            CCL20: CCL20_HUMAN - Also known as LARC, MIP3A, SCYA20. Experimental evidence at protein level: Swiss-Prot protein existence level 1. Acts as a ligand for C-C chemokine receptor CCR6. Signals through binding and activation of CCR6 and induces a strong chemotactic response and mobilization of intracellular calcium ions (PubMed:11352563, PubMed:11035086, PubMed:20068036). The ligand- receptor pair CCL20-CCR6 is responsible for the chemotaxis of dendritic cells (DC), effector/memory T-cells and B-cells and plays an important role at skin and mucosal surfaces under homeostatic and inflammatory conditions
   1022..1055    -  promoter       TRE3GV promoter (fragment): 3rd-generation Tet-responsive promoter that can be activated by binding of Tet-On® 3G, optimized for retroviral and lentiviral vectors
   1063..1082    -  promoter       PLtetO-1 promoter (fragment): modified phage lambda PL promoter with tet operator sites (Lutz and Bujard, 1997)
   1084..1103    -  promoter       PLtetO-1 promoter (fragment): modified phage lambda PL promoter with tet operator sites (Lutz and Bujard, 1997)
   1105..1308    -  promoter       CMV promoter: human cytomegalovirus (CMV) immediate early promoter
   1309..1688    -  enhancer       CMV enhancer: human cytomegalovirus immediate early enhancer
   1838..1890    +  misc_feature   bom (fragment): basis of mobility region from pBR322
   1949..2053    +  promoter       AmpR promoter: bla
   2054..2914    +  CDS            AmpR: β-lactamase; bla; confers resistance to ampicillin, carbenicillin, and related antibiotics
   3085..3673    +  rep_origin     ori: high-copy-number ColE1/pMB1/pBR322/pUC origin of replication
   3856..3948    +  CDS            lacI (fragment): lac repressor; lacI; The lac repressor binds to the lac operator to inhibit transcription in E. coli. This inhibition can be relieved by adding lactose or isopropyl-β-D-thiogalactopyranoside (IPTG).
   3961..3982    +  protein_bind   CAP binding site: CAP binding activates transcription in the presence of cAMP. E. coli catabolite activator protein
   3997..4027    +  promoter       lac promoter: promoter for the E. coli lac operon
   4035..4051    +  protein_bind   lac operator: The lac repressor binds to the lac operator to inhibit transcription in E. coli. This inhibition can be relieved by adding lactose or isopropyl-β-D-thiogalactopyranoside (IPTG). lac repressor encoded by lacI
   4124..4245    -  polyA_signal   SV40 poly(A) signal: SV40 polyadenylation signal
   4240..4365    -  CDS            ble (fragment): BLE_KLEPN - Experimental evidence at protein level: Swiss-Prot protein existence level 1. Binding protein with a strong affinity to the bleomycin family of antibiotics. Binds to CL990; an antimitotic-antibiotic compound. From Klebsiella pneumoniae.
   4375..5397    -  CDS            HygR: aminoglycoside phosphotransferase from E. coli; aph(4)-Ia; confers resistance to hygromycin
   5405..5452    -  protein_bind   FRT: FLP-mediated recombination occurs in the 8-bp core sequence TCTAGAAA (Turan and Bode, 2011). FLP recombinase from the Saccharomyces cerevisiae 2μ plasmid
   5457..223     -  rep_origin     f1 ori (fragment) (across the origin) (sequence partly withheld): f1 bacteriophage origin of replication; arrow indicates direction of (+) strand synthesis
