[The description below was written by a language model from this plasmid's Addgene catalogue record and pLannotate feature annotations shown in this document.]
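Description:
XZ034 CMV-TO-CCL20 is a 5,467 bp mammalian expression plasmid built on a Flp-In backbone that drives production of secreted, soluble human CCL20. It is maintained in E. coli as a high-copy plasmid through a ColE1/pUC-type origin and selected with ampicillin via the β-lactamase gene. A partial f1 origin, lac promoter/operator remnants and a bom fragment are also annotated as backbone carry-over.

The payload is the wild-type human CCL20 coding sequence, a chemokine that acts as the ligand for the receptor CCR6 and drives chemotaxis of dendritic cells, effector/memory T cells and B cells. No added tag or reporter is annotated in the feature table. Transcription comes from the CMV immediate-early enhancer and promoter. Short tet-operator-like matches lie just downstream of the promoter, consistent with the "TO" in the name. This suggests a CMV/TetO arrangement, in which expression is constitutive in ordinary cells but can be repressed by Tet repressor and relieved with tetracycline or doxycycline in cells that express it. The transcript ends at a bovine growth hormone polyadenylation signal.

An FRT site sits directly upstream of a hygromycin resistance gene that has an SV40 poly(A) signal but no annotated promoter of its own. In the Flp-In design, FLP-mediated recombination into a genomic FRT landing pad places this gene behind a resident promoter, so hygromycin selects for correct single-copy integrants. The plasmid can therefore be used either by transient transfection or to make isogenic stable lines. According to the record it serves as a source of soluble CCL20, and it was deposited with work on modular synthetic receptors, though the record does not specify the ligand's role in that work.
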