Addgene plasmid #233416: XZ034 CMV-TO-CCL20
Purpose: plasmid expressing secreted soluble CCL20
Depositing lab: Xiaojing Gao. Depositing organization: Stanford University. Publication: Post-transcriptional modular synthetic receptors. Zhang X, Mille-Fragoso LS, Kaseniit KE, Lee AP, Zhang M, Call CC, Hu Y, Xie Y, Gao XJ. Nat Chem Biol. 2025 Mar 28. doi: 10.1038/s41589-025-01872-w. PubMed 40155716.
Backbone
  Vector backbone: FLP-IN
  Vector type: Mammalian Expression
Growth in bacteria
  Bacterial resistance: Ampicillin, 100 μg/mL
  Growth temperature: 37°C
  Growth strain: DH5alpha
  Copy number: High Copy
Gene/Insert
  Gene/Insert name: CCL20
  Species: H. sapiens (human)
  Mutation: WT
  Entrez Gene: CCL20 (a.k.a. CKb4, Exodus, LARC, MIP-3-alpha, MIP-3a, MIP3A, SCYA20, ST38)
  Promoter: CMV
  Cloning method: Gibson Cloning
Terms and licenses: Academic/Nonprofit Terms; Industry Terms: Not Available to Industry
Depositor comments: https://benchling.com/s/seq-ohAcW1bjwheIzwIzbb3J?m=slm-9YzSBcvKign09VKTZU6K for annotated sequence file. Please visit https://doi.org/10.1101/2024.05.03.592453 for bioRxiv preprint.
How to cite: XZ034 CMV-TO-CCL20 was a gift from Xiaojing Gao (Addgene plasmid # 233416 ; http://n2t.net/addgene:233416 ; RRID:Addgene_233416)
